>Addgene plasmid #161136 | pDONR221-SLC25A39_STOP | addgene full sequence | sequence record 335513 | Addgene NGS Result
CAAATAATGATTTTATTTTGACTGATAGTGACCTGTTCGTTGCAACACATTGATGAGCAATGCTTTTTTA
TAATGCCAACTTTGTACAAAAAAGCAGGCTCCACCATGGCAGACCAGGATCCAGCAGGAATCAGCCCTCT
GCAGCAGATGGTGGCATCCGGAACAGGAGCAGTGGTGACCTCTCTGTTCATGACACCTCTGGACGTGGTG
AAGGTGAGGCTGCAGAGCCAGCGCCCAAGCATGGCCTCCGAGCTGATGCCCAGCTCCAGACTGTGGTCCC
TGTCTTACACCAAGCTGCCATCTAGCCTGCAGTCCACCGGCAAGTGCCTGCTGTACTGTAACGGCGTGCT
GGAGCCACTGTATCTGTGCCCCAATGGCGCCAGGTGTGCCACCTGGTTCCAGGACCCCACACGCTTTACC
GGCACAATGGATGCTTTTGTGAAAATCGTAAGACATGAGGGCACCAGAACACTGTGGTCTGGCCTGCCTG
CCACCCTGGTCATGACAGTGCCAGCCACCGCCATCTACTTCACCGCCTATGACCAGCTGAAGGCCTTTCT
GTGCGGCCGGGCCCTGACAAGCGATCTGTACGCACCAATGGTGGCAGGCGCCCTGGCACGGCTGGGCACC
GTGACAGTGATCTCCCCTCTGGAGCTGATGAGAACCAAGCTGCAGGCCCAGCACGTGTCTTATAGGGAGC
TGGGAGCATGCGTGCGGACCGCAGTGGCCCAGGGCGGCTGGAGGTCCCTGTGGCTGGGATGGGGACCTAC
AGCCCTGAGGGACGTGCCATTCAGCGCCCTGTACTGGTTTAACTATGAGCTGGTGAAGTCCTGGCTGAAT
GGCTTCCGGCCTAAGGATCAGACCTCTGTGGGCATGAGCTTTGTGGCAGGAGGAATCAGCGGAACCGTGG
CAGCCGTGCTGACACTGCCATTCGACGTGGTGAAGACACAGAGGCAGGTGGCCCTGGGAGCAATGGAGGC
CGTGAGAGTGAACCCCCTGCACGTGGATTCTACCTGGCTGCTGCTGCGGAGAATCAGGGCCGAGAGCGGC
ACAAAGGGCCTGTTCGCCGGCTTTCTGCCCCGCATCATCAAGGCCGCCCCTTCCTGCGCCATCATGATCT
CTACCTATGAGTTTGGCAAGTCCTTCTTTCAGAGGCTGAATCAGGATCGCCTGCTGGGCGGCTAAGACCC
AGCTTTCTTGTACAAAGTTGGCATTATAAGAAAGCATTGCTTATCAATTTGTTGCAACGAACAGGTCACT
ATCAGTCAAAATAAAATCATTATTTGCCATCCAGCTGATATCCCCTATAGTGAGTCGTATTACATGGTCA
TAGCTGTTTCCTGGCAGCTCTGGCCCGTGTCTCAAAATCTCTGATGTTACATTGCACAAGATAAAAATAT
ATCATCATGAACAATAAAACTGTCTGCTTACATAAACAGTAATACAAGGGGTGTTATGAGCCATATTCAA
CGGGAAACGTCGAGGCCGCGATTAAATTCCAACATGGATGCTGATTTATATGGGTATAAATGGGCTCGCG
ATAATGTCGGGCAATCAGGTGCGACAATCTATCGCTTGTATGGGAAGCCCGATGCGCCAGAGTTGTTTCT
GAAACATGGCAAAGGTAGCGTTGCCAATGATGTTACAGATGAGATGGTCAGACTAAACTGGCTGACGGAA
TTTATGCCTCTTCCGACCATCAAGCATTTTATCCGTACTCCTGATGATGCATGGTTACTCACCACTGCGA
TCCCCGGAAAAACAGCATTCCAGGTATTAGAAGAATATCCTGATTCAGGTGAAAATATTGTTGATGCGCT
GGCAGTGTTCCTGCGCCGGTTGCATTCGATTCCTGTTTGTAATTGTCCTTTTAACAGCGATCGCGTATTT
CGTCTCGCTCAGGCGCAATCACGAATGAATAACGGTTTGGTTGATGCGAGTGATTTTGATGACGAGCGTA
ATGGCTGGCCTGTTGAACAAGTCTGGAAAGAAATGCATAAACTTTTGCCATTCTCACCGGATTCAGTCGT
CACTCATGGTGATTTCTCACTTGATAACCTTATTTTTGACGAGGGGAAATTAATAGGTTGTATTGATGTT
GGACGAGTCGGAATCGCAGACCGATACCAGGATCTTGCCATCCTATGGAACTGCCTCGGTGAGTTTTCTC
CTTCATTACAGAAACGGCTTTTTCAAAAATATGGTATTGATAATCCTGATATGAATAAATTGCAGTTTCA
TTTGATGCTCGATGAGTTTTTCTAATCAGAATTGGTTAATTGGTTGTAACACTGGCAGAGCATTACGCTG
ACTTGACGGGACGGCGCAAGCTCATGACCAAAATCCCTTAACGTGAGTTACGCGTCGTTCCACTGAGCGT
CAGACCCCGTAGAAAAGATCAAAGGATCTTCTTGAGATCCTTTTTTTCTGCGCGTAATCTGCTGCTTGCA
AACAAAAAAACCACCGCTACCAGCGGTGGTTTGTTTGCCGGATCAAGAGCTACCAACTCTTTTTCCGAAG
GTAACTGGCTTCAGCAGAGCGCAGATACCAAATACTGTTCTTCTAGTGTAGCCGTAGTTAGGCCACCACT
TCAAGAACTCTGTAGCACCGCCTACATACCTCGCTCTGCTAATCCTGTTACCAGTGGCTGCTGCCAGTGG
CGATAAGTCGTGTCTTACCGGGTTGGACTCAAGACGATAGTTACCGGATAAGGCGCAGCGGTCGGGCTGA
ACGGGGGGTTCGTGCACACAGCCCAGCTTGGAGCGAACGACCTACACCGAACTGAGATACCTACAGCGTG
AGCTATGAGAAAGCGCCACGCTTCCCGAAGGGAGAAAGGCGGACAGGTATCCGGTAAGCGGCAGGGTCGG
AACAGGAGAGCGCACGAGGGAGCTTCCAGGGGGAAACGCCTGGTATCTTTATAGTCCTGTCGGGTTTCGC
CACCTCTGACTTGAGCGTCGATTTTTGTGATGCTCGTCAGGGGGGCGGAGCCTATGGAAAAACGCCAGCA
ACGCGGCCTTTTTACGGTTCCTGGCCTTTTGCTGGCCTTTTGCTCACATGTTCTTTCCTGCGTTATCCCC
TGATTCTGTGGATAACCGTATTACCGCCTTTGAGTGAGCTGATACCGCTCGCCGCAGCCGAACGACCGAG
CGCAGCGAGTCAGTGAGCGAGGAAGCGGAAGAGCGCCCAATACGCAAACCGCCTCTCCCCGCGCGTTGGC
CGATTCATTAATGCAGCTGGCACGACAGGTTTCCCGACTGGAAAGCGGGCAGTGAGCGCAACGCAATTAA
TACGCGTACCGCTAGCCAGGAAGAGTTTGTAGAAACGCAAAAAGGCCATCCGTCAGGATGGCCTTCTGCT
TAGTTTGATGCCTGGCAGTTTATGGCGGGCGTCCTGCCCGCCACCCTCCGGGCCGTTGCTTCACAACGTT
CAAATCCGCTCCCGGCGGATTTGTCCTACTCAGGAGAGCGTTCACCGACAAACAACAGATAAAACGAAAG
GCCCAGTCTTCCGACTGAGCCTTTCGTTTTATTTGATGCCTGGCAGTTCCCTACTCTCGCGTTAACGCTA
GCATGGATGTTTTCCCAGTCACGACGTTGTAAAACGACGGCCAGTCTTAAGCTCGGGCCC
Features (pLannotate 1.2.2; 10 found; start..end, strand, type, name):
      1..100     +  protein_bind   attL1: mutant version of attL; recombination site for the Gateway® LR reaction LR Clonase™
    106..1182    +  CDS            SLC25A39: S2539_HUMAN - Experimental evidence at transcript level: Swiss-Prot protein existence level 2. Required for normal heme biosynthesis. From Homo sapiens (Human).
   1187..1286    -  protein_bind   attL2: mutant version of attL; recombination site for the Gateway® LR reaction LR Clonase™
   1304..1322    -  promoter       T7 promoter: promoter for bacteriophage T7 RNA polymerase
   1456..2265    +  CDS            KanR: aminoglycoside phosphotransferase; aph(3')-Ia; confers resistance to kanamycin in bacteria or G418 (Geneticin®) in eukaryotes
   2412..3000    +  rep_origin     ori: high-copy-number ColE1/pMB1/pBR322/pUC origin of replication
   3183..3275    +  CDS            lacI (fragment): lac repressor; lacI; The lac repressor binds to the lac operator to inhibit transcription in E. coli. This inhibition can be relieved by adding lactose or isopropyl-β-D-thiogalactopyranoside (IPTG).
   3330..3357    -  terminator     rrnB T2 terminator: transcription terminator T2 from the E. coli rrnB gene
   3489..3532    +  terminator     rrnB T1 terminator: Escherichia coli rrnB; transcription terminator T1 from the E. coli rrnB gene
   3579..3615    -  CDS            lacZα (fragment): LacZα fragment of β-galactosidase; lacZ fragment
