[The description below was written by a language model from this plasmid's Addgene catalogue record and pLannotate feature annotations shown in this document.]
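Description:
pDONR221-SLC25A39_STOP is a Gateway entry clone built on the pDONR221 backbone, carrying a codon-optimized open reading frame for human SLC25A39 (also known as CGI-69), a member of the SLC25 solute carrier family that the feature annotation links to normal heme biosynthesis. The sequenced plasmid is about 3.6 kb. It is propagated in E. coli through a high-copy ColE1/pUC-type origin and selected with kanamycin via an aminoglycoside phosphotransferase gene. Although the catalogue lists the vector type as mammalian expression, the feature table shows no eukaryotic promoter or polyadenylation signal. The plasmid is therefore a shuttle for the ORF and not an expression construct in its own right.

The roughly 1.08 kb insert lies between attL1 and attL2, the recombination sites recognised by LR Clonase. This arrangement lets the ORF be transferred directionally and in frame into any attR-containing destination vector chosen by the user. This version of the clone keeps a stop codon at the end of the ORF, so it suits native, untagged expression or N-terminal fusions supplied by the destination vector. C-terminal tags would not be translated, and the depositor notes that a companion clone without the stop codon exists for that purpose. The rrnB T1 and T2 terminators sit upstream of the cassette and insulate it from read-through transcription from the backbone. A T7 promoter lies just outside attL2 in reverse orientation. The short lacI and lacZα fragments are backbone remnants with no evident function here. M13 forward and reverse priming sites flank the insert for sequence verification. The plasmid belongs to a large consortium collection of solute carrier clones made to support transporter research and drug discovery.
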