Addgene plasmid #161136: pDONR221-SLC25A39_STOP
Purpose: Gateway entry clone with codon-optimized ORF sequence for subcloning into custom expression vectors. Contains a STOP codon at the end of the codon-optimized ORF sequence.
Depositing lab: RESOLUTE Consortium & Giulio Superti-Furga. Depositing organization: CeMM Research Center for Molecular Medicine. Publication: The RESOLUTE consortium: unlocking SLC transporters for drug discovery. Superti-Furga G, Lackner D, Wiedmer T, Ingles-Prieto A, Barbosa B, Girardi E, Goldmann U, Gurtl B, Klavins K, Klimek C, Lindinger S, Lineiro-Retes E, Muller AC, Onstein S, Redinger G, Reil D, Sedlyarov V, Wolf G, Crawford M, Everley R, ... Steppan CM. Nat Rev Drug Discov. 2020 Jul;19(7):429-430. doi: 10.1038/d41573-020-00056-6. PubMed 32265506.
Backbone
  Vector backbone: pDONR221
  Backbone manufacturer: ThermoFisher Scientific
  Backbone size w/o insert (bp): 2550
  Vector type: Mammalian Expression
Growth in bacteria
  Bacterial resistance: Kanamycin, 50 μg/mL
  Growth temperature: 37°C
  Growth strain: NEB Stable
  Copy number: High Copy
Gene/Insert
  Gene/Insert name: SLC25A39 (alt name: FLJ22407, CGI-69)
  Species: H. sapiens (human)
  Insert size (bp): 1080
  Entrez Gene: SLC25A39 (a.k.a. CGI-69, CGI69)
  Cloning method: Gateway Cloning
  Sequencing primers: 5′ M13-fwd; 3′ M13-rev
Terms and licenses: Academic/Nonprofit Terms; Industry Terms
Depositor comments: This plasmid contains a STOP codon at the end of the codon-optimized ORF. For the version of this plasmid that does not contain a STOP codon, please see Addgene plasmid 131970 For more information on the full Resolute plasmid collection, please see www.addgene.org/depositor-collections/re-solute/. Please provide your feedback on this plasmid to the RESOLUTE consortium by filling out their RESOLUTE repository feedback form: https://forms.office.com/Pages/ResponsePage.aspx?id=0e05yklzmkS7rjFGQL4N7z4feCLQvEJAmVcOCM_u885UN1JJRko0Ukg4TVQwNTZLOUxPQVJWT1NHUCQlQCN0PWcu
How to cite: pDONR221-SLC25A39_STOP was a gift from RESOLUTE Consortium & Giulio Superti-Furga (Addgene plasmid # 161136 ; http://n2t.net/addgene:161136 ; RRID:Addgene_161136)
