>Addgene plasmid #161136 | pDONR221-SLC25A39_STOP | depositor partial sequence | sequence record 312207 | Codon-optimized ORF of SLC25A39
ATGGCAGACCAGGATCCAGCAGGAATCAGCCCTCTGCAGCAGATGGTGGCATCCGGAACAGGAGCAGTGG
TGACCTCTCTGTTCATGACACCTCTGGACGTGGTGAAGGTGAGGCTGCAGAGCCAGCGCCCAAGCATGGC
CTCCGAGCTGATGCCCAGCTCCAGACTGTGGTCCCTGTCTTACACCAAGCTGCCATCTAGCCTGCAGTCC
ACCGGCAAGTGCCTGCTGTACTGTAACGGCGTGCTGGAGCCACTGTATCTGTGCCCCAATGGCGCCAGGT
GTGCCACCTGGTTCCAGGACCCCACACGCTTTACCGGCACAATGGATGCTTTTGTGAAAATCGTAAGACA
TGAGGGCACCAGAACACTGTGGTCTGGCCTGCCTGCCACCCTGGTCATGACAGTGCCAGCCACCGCCATC
TACTTCACCGCCTATGACCAGCTGAAGGCCTTTCTGTGCGGCCGGGCCCTGACAAGCGATCTGTACGCAC
CAATGGTGGCAGGCGCCCTGGCACGGCTGGGCACCGTGACAGTGATCTCCCCTCTGGAGCTGATGAGAAC
CAAGCTGCAGGCCCAGCACGTGTCTTATAGGGAGCTGGGAGCATGCGTGCGGACCGCAGTGGCCCAGGGC
GGCTGGAGGTCCCTGTGGCTGGGATGGGGACCTACAGCCCTGAGGGACGTGCCATTCAGCGCCCTGTACT
GGTTTAACTATGAGCTGGTGAAGTCCTGGCTGAATGGCTTCCGGCCTAAGGATCAGACCTCTGTGGGCAT
GAGCTTTGTGGCAGGAGGAATCAGCGGAACCGTGGCAGCCGTGCTGACACTGCCATTCGACGTGGTGAAG
ACACAGAGGCAGGTGGCCCTGGGAGCAATGGAGGCCGTGAGAGTGAACCCCCTGCACGTGGATTCTACCT
GGCTGCTGCTGCGGAGAATCAGGGCCGAGAGCGGCACAAAGGGCCTGTTCGCCGGCTTTCTGCCCCGCAT
CATCAAGGCCGCCCCTTCCTGCGCCATCATGATCTCTACCTATGAGTTTGGCAAGTCCTTCTTTCAGAGG
CTGAATCAGGATCGCCTGCTGGGCGGCTAA
